Addgene plasmid #100708: B52 (empty plasmid backbone to express 2 sgRNAs)
Purpose: (Empty Backbone) Empty plasmid backbone to express 2 sgRNAs (use BbsI and BsmBI for cloning)
Depositing lab: Alberto Ciccia. Depositing organization: Columbia University. Publication: CRISPR-Mediated Base Editing Enables Efficient Disruption of Eukaryotic Genes through Induction of STOP Codons. Billon P, Bryant EE, Joseph SA, Nambiar TS, Hayward SB, Rothstein R, Ciccia A. Mol Cell. 2017 Sep 4. pii: S1097-2765(17)30605-6. doi: 10.1016/j.molcel.2017.08.008. PubMed 28890334.
Backbone
  Vector backbone: B52 (MLM3636 plasmid backbone modified to express 2 sgRNAs)
  Backbone size (bp): 2633
  Modifications to backbone: The B52 plasmid is a derivative of the MLM3636 construct (Addgene #43860). B52 contains a second sgRNA-expressing cassette, which was PCR amplified from the plasmid eSpCas9 (1.1) (Addgene #71814) and cloned into the MLM3636 plasmid using the restriction enzymes HindIII and XhoI. The final B52 plasmid contains a ColE1 origin, an ampicillin resistance gene and two sgRNA expression cassettes with either BsmBI or BbsI sites for sgRNA cloning.
  Vector type: Mammalian Expression, CRISPR
  Promoter: U6 promoters
Growth in bacteria
  Bacterial resistance: Ampicillin, 100 μg/mL
  Growth temperature: 37°C
  Growth strain: DH5alpha
  Copy number: Unknown
Terms and licenses: Academic/Nonprofit Terms; Industry Terms: Not Available to Industry
How to cite: B52 (empty plasmid backbone to express 2 sgRNAs) was a gift from Alberto Ciccia (Addgene plasmid # 100708 ; http://n2t.net/addgene:100708 ; RRID:Addgene_100708)
