[The description below was written by a language model from this plasmid's Addgene catalogue record and pLannotate feature annotations shown in this document.]
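Description:
B52 is a compact (2,633 bp) mammalian CRISPR guide-expression plasmid supplied as an empty backbone for cloning and co-expressing two sgRNAs from a single vector. It derives from the MLM3636 sgRNA plasmid, into which a second sgRNA cassette, PCR-amplified from an eSpCas9(1.1) plasmid, was inserted using HindIII and XhoI. It is propagated in E. coli through a high-copy ColE1/pUC-type origin and selected with ampicillin via a β-lactamase gene driven by its native bla promoter. The record lists no mammalian selection marker, reporter or Cas9 coding sequence, so the nuclease or base editor must be provided from a separate construct.

The payload consists of two tandem, same-orientation cassettes, each made up of a human U6 RNA polymerase III promoter followed by a short gap and the Streptococcus pyogenes Cas9 guide RNA scaffold. The gaps between promoter and scaffold correspond to the cloning positions: one cassette carries BsmBI sites and the other BbsI sites. Because both are type IIS enzymes that cut outside their recognition sequences, annealed spacer oligonucleotides can be inserted directionally and independently into each cassette, although the record does not say which enzyme belongs to which cassette. A short attB1 fragment annotated upstream of the first U6 promoter appears to be a backbone remnant with no stated function. The plasmid was deposited in connection with work on disrupting eukaryotic genes by base-editor-mediated introduction of stop codons. It suits transient transfection experiments in which two guides need to be delivered together, for example to target two loci or two sites within one gene.
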