Features (pLannotate 1.2.2; 8 found; start..end, strand, type, name):
     13..30      +  protein_bind   attB1 (fragment): mutant version of attB; recombination site for the Gateway® BP reaction BP Clonase™
     82..322     +  promoter       U6 promoter: RNA polymerase III promoter for human U6 snRNA
    350..425     +  misc_RNA       gRNA scaffold: guide RNA scaffold for the Streptococcus pyogenes CRISPR/Cas9 system
    439..679     +  promoter       U6 promoter: RNA polymerase III promoter for human U6 snRNA
    706..781     +  misc_RNA       gRNA scaffold: guide RNA scaffold for the Streptococcus pyogenes CRISPR/Cas9 system
    884..1472    -  rep_origin     ori: high-copy-number ColE1/pMB1/pBR322/pUC origin of replication
   1643..2503    -  CDS            AmpR: β-lactamase; bla; confers resistance to ampicillin, carbenicillin, and related antibiotics
   2504..2608    -  promoter       AmpR promoter: bla
>Addgene plasmid #100708 | B52 (empty plasmid backbone to express 2 sgRNAs) | addgene full sequence | sequence record 193013 | Addgene NGS Result
GACGTCGCTAGCTGTACAAAAAAGCAGGCTTTAAAGGAACCAATTCAGTCGACTGGATCCGGTACCAAGG
TCGGGCAGGAAGAGGGCCTATTTCCCATGATTCCTTCATATTTGCATATACGATACAAGGCTGTTAGAGA
GATAATTAGAATTAATTTGACTGTAAACACAAAGATATTAGTACAAAATACGTGACGTAGAAAGTAATAA
TTTCTTGGGTAGTTTGCAGTTTTAAAATTATGTTTTAAAATGGACTATCATATGCTTACCGTAACTTGAA
AGTATTTCGATTTCTTGGCTTTATATATCTTGTGGAAAGGACGAAACACCGAGACGATTAATGCGTCTCG
TTTTAGAGCTAGAAATAGCAAGTTAAAATAAGGCTAGTCCGTTATCAACTTGAAAAAGTGGCACCGAGTC
GGTGCTTTTTTTAAGCTTGAGGGCCTATTTCCCATGATTCCTTCATATTTGCATATACGATACAAGGCTG
TTAGAGAGATAATTGGAATTAATTTGACTGTAAACACAAAGATATTAGTACAAAATACGTGACGTAGAAA
GTAATAATTTCTTGGGTAGTTTGCAGTTTTAAAATTATGTTTTAAAATGGACTATCATATGCTTACCGTA
ACTTGAAAGTATTTCGATTTCTTGGCTTTATATATCTTGTGGAAAGGACGAAACACCGGGTCTTCGAGAA
GACCTGTTTTAGAGCTAGAAATAGCAAGTTAAAATAAGGCTAGTCCGTTATCAACTTGAAAAAGTGGCAC
CGAGTCGGTGCTTTTTTTCTAGAGAATTCCTCGAGGTACCTCTCTACATATGACATGTGAGCAAAAGGCC
AGCAAAAGGCCAGGAACCGTAAAAAGGCCGCGTTGCTGGCGTTTTTCCATAGGCTCCGCCCCCCTGACGA
GCATCACAAAAATCGACGCTCAAGTCAGAGGTGGCGAAACCCGACAGGACTATAAAGATACCAGGCGTTT
CCCCCTGGAAGCTCCCTCGTGCGCTCTCCTGTTCCGACCCTGCCGCTTACCGGATACCTGTCCGCCTTTC
TCCCTTCGGGAAGCGTGGCGCTTTCTCATAGCTCACGCTGTAGGTATCTCAGTTCGGTGTAGGTCGTTCG
CTCCAAGCTGGGCTGTGTGCACGAACCCCCCGTTCAGCCCGACCGCTGCGCCTTATCCGGTAACTATCGT
CTTGAGTCCAACCCGGTAAGACACGACTTATCGCCACTGGCAGCAGCCACTGGTAACAGGATTAGCAGAG
CGAGGTATGTAGGCGGTGCTACAGAGTTCTTGAAGTGGTGGCCTAACTACGGCTACACTAGAAGAACAGT
ATTTGGTATCTGCGCTCTGCTGAAGCCAGTTACCTTCGGAAAAAGAGTTGGTAGCTCTTGATCCGGCAAA
CAAACCACCGCTGGTAGCGGTGGTTTTTTTGTTTGCAAGCAGCAGATTACGCGCAGAAAAAAAGGATCTC
AAGAAGATCCTTTGATCTTTTCTACGGGGTCTGACGCTCAGTGGAACGAAAACTCACGTTAAGGGATTTT
GGTCATGAGATTATCAAAAAGGATCTTCACCTAGATCCTTTTAAATTAAAAATGAAGTTTTAAATCAATC
TAAAGTATATATGAGTAAACTTGGTCTGACAGTTACCAATGCTTAATCAGTGAGGCACCTATCTCAGCGA
TCTGTCTATTTCGTTCATCCATAGTTGCCTGACTCCCCGTCGTGTAGATAACTACGATACGGGAGGGCTT
ACCATCTGGCCCCAGTGCTGCAATGATACCGCGAGACCCACGCTCACCGGCTCCAGATTTATCAGCAATA
AACCAGCCAGCCGGAAGGGCCGAGCGCAGAAGTGGTCCTGCAACTTTATCCGCCTCCATCCAGTCTATTA
ATTGTTGCCGGGAAGCTAGAGTAAGTAGTTCGCCAGTTAATAGTTTGCGCAACGTTGTTGCCATTGCTAC
AGGCATCGTGGTGTCACGCTCGTCGTTTGGTATGGCTTCATTCAGCTCCGGTTCCCAACGATCAAGGCGA
GTTACATGATCCCCCATGTTGTGCAAAAAAGCGGTTAGCTCCTTCGGTCCTCCGATCGTTGTCAGAAGTA
AGTTGGCCGCAGTGTTATCACTCATGGTTATGGCAGCACTGCATAATTCTCTTACTGTCATGCCATCCGT
AAGATGCTTTTCTGTGACTGGTGAGTACTCAACCAAGTCATTCTGAGAATAGTGTATGCGGCGACCGAGT
TGCTCTTGCCCGGCGTCAATACGGGATAATACCGCGCCACATAGCAGAACTTTAAAAGTGCTCATCATTG
GAAAACGTTCTTCGGGGCGAAAACTCTCAAGGATCTTACCGCTGTTGAGATCCAGTTCGATGTAACCCAC
TCGTGCACCCAACTGATCTTCAGCATCTTTTACTTTCACCAGCGTTTCTGGGTGAGCAAAAACAGGAAGG
CAAAATGCCGCAAAAAAGGGAATAAGGGCGACACGGAAATGTTGAATACTCATACTCTTCCTTTTTCAAT
ATTATTGAAGCATTTATCAGGGTTATTGTCTCATGAGCGGATACATATTTGAATGTATTTAGAAAAATAA
ACAAATAGGGGTTCCGCGCACATTTCCCCGAAAAGTGCCACCT
