>Addgene plasmid #100708 | B52 (empty plasmid backbone to express 2 sgRNAs) | depositor partial sequence | sequence record 190279 | Sequenced using GAGGTACCTCGAGGAATTCTCTAGA
NNTGTGTGACTAGCGTGCACTTTTTCAGTTGATAACGGACTAGCCTTATTTTAACTTGCTATTTCTAGCT
CTAAAACAGGTCTTCTCGAAGACCCGGTGTTTCGTCCTTTCCACAAGATATATAAAGCCAAGAAATCGAA
ATACTTTCAAGTTACGGTAAGCATATGATAGTCCATTTTAAAACATAATTTTAAAACTGCAAACTACCCA
AGAAATTATTACTTTCTACGTCACGTATTTTGTACTAATATCTTTGTGTTTACAGTCAAATTAATTCCAA
TTATCTCTCTAACAGCCTTGTATCGTATATGCAAATATGAAGGAATCATGGGAAATAGGCCCTCAAGCTT
AAAAAAAGCACCGACTCGGTGCCACTTTTTCAAGTTGATAACGGACTAGCCTTATTTTAACTTGCTATTT
CTAGCTCTAAAACGAGACGCATTAATCGTCTCGGTGTTTCGTCCTTTCCACAAGATATATAAAGCCAAGA
AATCGAAATACTTTCAAGTTACGGTAAGCATATGATAGTCCATTTTAAAACATAATTTTAAAACTGCAAA
CTACCCAAGAAATTATTACTTTCTACGTCACGTATTTTGTACTAATATCTTTGTGTTTACAGTCAAATTA
ATTCTAATTATCTCTCTAACAGCCTTGTATCGTATATGCAAATATGAAGGAATCATGGGAAATAGGCCCT
CTTCCTGCCCGACCTTGGTACCGGATCCAGTCGACTGAATTGGTTCCTTTAAAGCCTGCTTTTTTGTACA
GCTAGCGACGTCAGGTGGCACTTTTCGGGGAAATGTGCGCGGAACCCCTATTTGTTTATTTTTCTAAATA
CATTCAAATATGTATCCGCTCATGAGACAATAACCCTGATAAATGCTTCAATAATATTGAAAAAGGAAGA
GTATGAGTATTCAACATTTCCGTGTCGCCCTTATTCCCTTTTTTGCGGCATTTTGCCTTCCTGTTTTGCT
CACCAGAAACGCTGGTGAAAGTAAAGATGCTGAGATCAGTTGGGTGCACGAGTGGGTTACATCGAACTGG
ATCTCACAGCGGTAGATCCTTGAGAGTTTCGCCCGAGACGTTTCCATGATGAGCACTTTAAAGTCTGCTA
TGTGGCGCGTATTATCCGTATGACGCGGGCAGAGCACTCGTCGCCGCATAACCTATTCTCAGAATGACTT
GTTGAGTACTCACAGTCCAGGAAAGCATCTTACGATTGCATGAACGTAAGAGAATA
